>Addgene plasmid #111138 | pBW106 | addgene full sequence | sequence record 275765 | Addgene NGS Result
GACGAAAGGGCCTCGTGATACGCCTATTTTTATAGGTTAATGTCATGATAATAATGGTTTCTTAGACGGA
TCGCTTGCCTGTAACTTACACGCGCCTCGTATCTTTTAATGATGGAATAATTTGGGAATTTACTCTGTGT
TTATTTATTTTTATGTTTTGTATTTGGATTTTAGAAAGTAAATAAAGAAGGTAGAAGAGTTACGGAATGA
AGAAAAAAAAATAAACAAAGGTTTAAAAAATTTCAACAAAAAGCGTACTTTACATATATATTTATTAGAC
AAGAAAAGCAGATTAAATAGATATACATTCGATTAACGATAAGTAAAATGTAAAATCACAGGATTTTCGT
GTGTGGTCTTCTACACAGACAAGATGAAACAATTCGGCATTAATACCTGAGAGCAGGAAGAGCAAGATAA
AAGGTAGTATTTGTTGGCGATCCCCCTAGAGTCTTTTACATCTTCGGAAAACAAAAACTATTTTTTCTTT
AATTTCTTTTTTTACTTTCTATTTTTAATTTATATATTTATATTAAAAAATTTAAATTATAATTATTTTT
ATAGCACGTGATGAAAAGGACCCAGGTGGCACTTTTCGGGGAAATGTGCGCGGAACCCCTATTTGTTTAT
TTTTCTAAATACATTCAAATATGTATCCGCTCATGAGACAATAACCCTGATAAATGCTTCAATAATATTG
AAAAAGGAAGAGTATGAGTATTCAACATTTCCGTGTCGCCCTTATTCCCTTTTTTGCGGCATTTTGCCTT
CCTGTTTTTGCTCACCCAGAAACGCTGGTGAAAGTAAAAGATGCTGAAGATCAGTTGGGTGCACGAGTGG
GTTACATCGAACTGGATCTCAACAGCGGTAAGATCCTTGAGAGTTTTCGCCCCGAAGAACGTTTTCCAAT
GATGAGCACTTTTAAAGTTCTGCTATGTGGCGCGGTATTATCCCGTATTGACGCCGGGCAAGAGCAACTC
GGTCGCCGCATACACTATTCTCAGAATGACTTGGTTGAGTACTCACCAGTCACAGAAAAGCATCTTACGG
ATGGCATGACAGTAAGAGAATTATGCAGTGCTGCCATAACCATGAGTGATAACACTGCGGCCAACTTACT
TCTGACAACGATCGGAGGACCGAAGGAGCTAACCGCTTTTTTGCACAACATGGGGGATCATGTAACTCGC
CTTGATCGTTGGGAACCGGAGCTGAATGAAGCCATACCAAACGACGAGCGTGACACCACGATGCCTGTAG
CAATGGCAACAACGTTGCGCAAACTATTAACTGGCGAACTACTTACTCTAGCTTCCCGGCAACAATTAAT
AGACTGGATGGAGGCGGATAAAGTTGCAGGACCACTTCTGCGCTCGGCCCTTCCGGCTGGCTGGTTTATT
GCTGATAAATCTGGAGCCGGTGAGCGTGGGTCTCGCGGTATCATTGCAGCACTGGGGCCAGATGGTAAGC
CCTCCCGTATCGTAGTTATCTACACGACGGGGAGTCAGGCAACTATGGATGAACGAAATAGACAGATCGC
TGAGATAGGTGCCTCACTGATTAAGCATTGGTAACTGTCAGACCAAGTTTACTCATATATACTTTAGATT
GATTTAAAACTTCATTTTTAATTTAAAAGGATCTAGGTGAAGATCCTTTTTGATAATCTCATGACCAAAA
TCCCTTAACGTGAGTTTTCGTTCCACTGAGCGTCAGACCCCGTAGAAAAGATCAAAGGATCTTCTTGAGA
TCCTTTTTTTCTGCGCGTAATCTGCTGCTTGCAAACAAAAAAACCACCGCTACCAGCGGTGGTTTGTTTG
CCGGATCAAGAGCTACCAACTCTTTTTCCGAAGGTAACTGGCTTCAGCAGAGCGCAGATACCAAATACTG
TTCTTCTAGTGTAGCCGTAGTTAGGCCACCACTTCAAGAACTCTGTAGCACCGCCTACATACCTCGCTCT
GCTAATCCTGTTACCAGTGGCTGCTGCCAGTGGCGATAAGTCGTGTCTTACCGGGTTGGACTCAAGACGA
TAGTTACCGGATAAGGCGCAGCGGTCGGGCTGAACGGGGGGTTCGTGCACACAGCCCAGCTTGGAGCGAA
CGACCTACACCGAACTGAGATACCTACAGCGTGAGCTATGAGAAAGCGCCACGCTTCCCGAAGGGAGAAA
GGCGGACAGGTATCCGGTAAGCGGCAGGGTCGGAACAGGAGAGCGCACGAGGGAGCTTCCAGGGGGAAAC
GCCTGGTATCTTTATAGTCCTGTCGGGTTTCGCCACCTCTGACTTGAGCGTCGATTTTTGTGATGCTCGT
CAGGGGGGCGGAGCCTATGGAAAAACGCCAGCAACGCGGCCTTTTTACGGTTCCTGGCCTTTTGCTGGCC
TTTTGCTCACATGTTCTTTCCTGCGTTATCCCCTGATTCTGTGGATAACCGTATTACCGCCTTTGAGTGA
GCTGATACCGCTCGCCGCAGCCGAACGACCGAGCGCAGCGAGTCAGTGAGCGAGGAAGCGGAAGAGCGCC
CAATACGCAAACCGCCTCTCCCCGCGCGTTGGCCGATTCATTAATGCAGCTGGCACGACAGGTTTCCCGA
CTGGAAAGCGGGCAGTGAGCGCAACGCAATTAATGTGAGTTAGCTCACTCATTAGGCACCCCAGGCTTTA
CACTTTATGCTTCCGGCTCGTATGTTGTGTGGAATTGTGAGCGGATAACAATTTCACACAGGAAACAGCT
ATGACCATGATTACGCCAAGCGCGCAATTAACCCTCACTAAAGGGAACAAAAGCTGGAGCTCTAGTACGG
ATTAGAAGCCGCCGAGCGGGTGACAGCCCTCCGAAGGAAGACTCTCCTCCGTGCGTCCTCGTCTTCACCG
GTCGCGTTCCTGAAACGCAGATGTGCCTCGCGCCGCACTGCTCCGAACAATAAAGATTCTACAATACTAG
CTTTTATGGTTATGAAGAGGAAAAATTGGCAGTAACCTGGCCCCACAAACCTTCAAATGAACGAATCAAA
TTAACAACCATAGGATGATAATGCGATTAGTTTTTTAGCCTTATTTCTGGGGTAATTAATCAGCGAAGCG
ATGATTTTTGATCTATTAACAGATATATAAATGCAAAAACTGCATAACCACTTTAACTAATACTTTCAAC
ATTTTCGGTTTGTATTACTTCTTATTCAAATGTAATAAAAGTATCAACAAAAAATTGTTAATATACCTCT
ATACTTTAACGTCAAGGAGAAAAAACCCCGGATTCTAGAACTAGTGGATCCCCCGGGCTGCAGGAATTCA
TACCCATGAGCATCCACCCCCTGAAACCTGAGGCCCTGCATCTGCCTCTTGGGACCTCAGAGTTCCTAGG
CTGCCAGCGGCGCCACACACTCCCTGCCAGTGAGTTCCGCTGCCTCACGCCGGAGGATGCCACCAGTGCG
TTTGAGATTGAGCGCGAAGCCTTTATCTCAGTCTCGGGTACCTGCCCCCTCCACTTGGATGAGATCCGGC
ACTTCCTCACCCTGTGTCCAGAGCTGTCACTGGGCTGGTTCGAGGAGGGCTGTCTTGTGGCCTTCATCAT
CGGTTCACTTTGGGACAAGGAGAGACTTACTCAGGAGTCGCTGACACTACACAGGCCTGGAGGCCGCACG
GCCCACCTGCACGTACTGGCCGTGCACCGAACCTTCCGGCAGCAGGGCAAGGGCTCCGTCCTGCTGTGGC
GATACCTTCACCACCTGGGGAGTCAGCCGGCGGTGCGCCGGGCTGTGCTCATGTGCGAGAACGCCCTGGT
GCCCTTCTATGAGAAATTTGGTTTCCAGGCCATGGGCCCGTGCGCCATCACCATGGGATCTCTCACCTTC
ACTGAGCTGCAATGTTCCTTACGGTGCCACACCTTCCTGAGGAGGAACAGTGGCTGCTCTGGTTCTGGTG
ACTATAAGGATGATGACGACAAAGGCTCTGGTTCCGATTACAAAGATGACGACGATAAGGGGAGCGGCTC
TGACTACAAGGACGACGATGACAAGTAAGCTTATCGATACCGTCGACCTCGAGTCATGTAATTAGTTATG
TCACGCTTACATTCACGCCCTCCCCCCACATCCGCTCTAACCGAAAAGGAAGGAGTTAGACAACCTGAAG
TCTAGGTCCCTATTTATTTTTTTATAGTTATGTTAGTATTAAGAACGTTATTTATATTTCAAATTTTTCT
TTTTTTTCTGTACAGACGCGTGTACGCATGTAACATTATACTGAAAACCTTGCTTGAGAAGGTTTTGGGA
CGCTCGAAGGCTTTAATTTGCGGCCGGTACCCAATTCGCCCTATAGTGAGTCGTATTACGCGCGCTCACT
GGCCGTCGTTTTACAACGTCGTGACTGGGAAAACCCTGGCGTTACCCAACTTAATCGCCTTGCAGCACAT
CCCCCTTTCGCCAGCTGGCGTAATAGCGAAGAGGCCCGCACCGATCGCCCTTCCCAACAGTTGCGCAGCC
TGAATGGCGAATGG
[124 nt withheld, positions 4495-4618]
C
[91 nt withheld, positions 4620-4710]
A
[49 nt withheld, positions 4712-4760]
CCTTTGACGTTGGAGTCCACGTTCTTT
[37 nt withheld, positions 4788-4824]
ACCCTATCTCGGTCTATTCTTTTGATTTATAAGGGATTTTGCCGATTTCGGCCTATTGGTTAAAAAATGA
GCTGATTTAACAAAAATTTAACGCGAATTTTAACAAAATATTAACGCTTACAATTTCCTGATGCGGTATT
TTCTCCTTACGCATCTGTGCGGTATTTCACACCGCATAGGGTAATAACTGATATAATTAAATTGAAGCTC
TAATTTGTGAGTTTAGTATACATGCATTTACTTATAATACAGTTTTTTAGTTTTGCTGGCCGCATCTTCT
CAAATATGCTTCCCAGCCTGCTTTTCTGTAACGTTCACCCTCTACCTTAGCATCCCTTCCCTTTGCAAAT
AGTCCTCTTCCAACAATAATAATGTCAGATCCTGTAGAGACCACATCATCCACGGTTCTATACTGTTGAC
CCAATGCGTCTCCCTTGTCATCTAAACCCACACCGGGTGTCATAATCAACCAATCGTAACCTTCATCTCT
TCCACCCATGTCTCTTTGAGCAATAAAGCCGATAACAAAATCTTTGTCGCTCTTCGCAATGTCAACAGTA
CCCTTAGTATATTCTCCAGTAGATAGGGAGCCCTTGCATGACAATTCTGCTAACATCAAAAGGCCTCTAG
GTTCCTTTGTTACTTCTTCTGCCGCCTGCTTCAAACCGCTAACAATACCTGGGCCCACCACACCGTGTGC
ATTCGTAATGTCTGCCCATTCTGCTATTCTGTATACACCCGCAGAGTACTGCAATTTGACTGTATTACCA
ATGTCAGCAAATTTTCTGTCTTCGAAGAGTAAAAAATTGTACTTGGCGGATAATGCCTTTAGCGGCTTAA
CTGTGCCCTCCATGGAAAAATCAGTCAAGATATCCACATGTGTTTTTAGTAAACAAATTTTGGGACCTAA
TGCTTCAACTAACTCCAGTAATTCCTTGGTGGTACGAACATCCAATGAAGCACACAAGTTTGTTTGCTTT
TCGTGCATGATATTAAATAGCTTGGCAGCAACAGGACTAGGATGAGTAGCAGCACGTTCCTTATATGTAG
CTTTCGACATGATTTATCTTCGTTTCCTGCAGGTTTTTGTTCTGTGCAGTTGGGTTAAGAATACTGGGCA
ATTTCATGTTTCTTCAACACTACATATGCGTATATATACCAATCTAAGTCTGTGCTCCTTCCTTCGTTCT
TCCTTCTGTTCGGAGATTACCGAATCAAAAAAATTTCAAGGAAACCGAAATCAAAAAAAAGAATAAAAAA
AAAATGATGAATTGAAAAGGTGGTATGGTGCACTCTCAGTACAATCTGCTCTGATGCCGCATAGTTAAGC
CAGCCCCGACACCCGCCAACACCCGCTGACGCGCCCTGACGGGCTTGTCTGCTCCCGGCATCCGCTTACA
GACAAGCTGTGACCGTCTCCGGGAGCTGCATGTGTCAGAGGTTTTCACCGTCATCACCGAAACGCGCGA
Features (pLannotate 1.2.2; 24 found; start..end, strand, type, name):
     69..572     -  misc_feature   CEN/ARS: S. cerevisiae CEN6 centromere fused to an autonomously replicating sequence
    609..713     +  promoter       AmpR promoter: bla
    714..1574    +  CDS            AmpR: β-lactamase; bla; confers resistance to ampicillin, carbenicillin, and related antibiotics
   1745..2333    +  rep_origin     ori: high-copy-number ColE1/pMB1/pBR322/pUC origin of replication
   2516..2608    +  CDS            lacI (fragment): lac repressor; lacI; The lac repressor binds to the lac operator to inhibit transcription in E. coli. This inhibition can be relieved by adding lactose or isopropyl-β-D-thiogalactopyranoside (IPTG).
   2621..2642    +  protein_bind   CAP binding site: CAP binding activates transcription in the presence of cAMP. E. coli catabolite activator protein
   2657..2687    +  promoter       lac promoter: promoter for the E. coli lac operon
   2695..2711    +  protein_bind   lac operator: The lac repressor binds to the lac operator to inhibit transcription in E. coli. This inhibition can be relieved by adding lactose or isopropyl-β-D-thiogalactopyranoside (IPTG). lac repressor encoded by lacI
   2756..2774    +  promoter       T3 promoter: promoter for bacteriophage T3 RNA polymerase
   2798..3239    +  promoter       GAL1 promoter: S. cerevisiae GAL1; inducible promoter, regulated by Gal4
   3254..3289    +  misc_feature   MCS (fragment): pBluescript multiple cloning site
   3296..3907    +  CDS            Aanat: SNAT_RAT - Also known as Snat. Experimental evidence at protein level: Swiss-Prot protein existence level 1. Controls the night/day rhythm of melatonin production in the pineal gland. Catalyzes the N-acetylation of serotonin into N- acetylserotonin, the penultimate step in the synthesis of melatonin. From Rattus norvegicus (Rat).
   3956..3981    +  CDS            3xFLAG (fragment): three tandem FLAG® epitope tags
   3995..4015    +  CDS            FLAG (fragment): FLAG® epitope tag, followed by an enterokinase cleavage site
   4017..4043    +  misc_feature   MCS (fragment): pBluescript multiple cloning site
   4044..4291    +  terminator     CYC1 terminator: S. cerevisiae CYC1; transcription terminator for CYC1
   4310..4328    -  promoter       T7 promoter: promoter for bacteriophage T7 RNA polymerase
   4336..4491    +  CDS            lacZα (fragment): LacZα fragment of β-galactosidase; lacZ fragment
   4495..4923    +  rep_origin     f1 ori (sequence partly withheld): f1 bacteriophage origin of replication; arrow indicates direction of (+) strand synthesis
   4951..5002    -  misc_feature   bom (fragment): basis of mobility region from pBR322
   5081..5884    -  CDS            URA3: orotidine-5'-phosphate decarboxylase, required for uracil biosynthesis; S. cerevisiae URA3; yeast auxotrophic marker, counterselectable with 5-fluoroorotic acid (5-FOA)
   5885..6100    -  promoter       URA3 promoter: S. cerevisiae URA3
   6108..6157    -  misc_feature   bom (fragment): basis of mobility region from pBR322
   6259..1       -  CDS            rop (fragment) (across the origin): Rop protein, which maintains plasmids at low copy number; rop
