[The description below was written by a language model from this plasmid's Addgene catalogue record and pLannotate feature annotations shown in this document.]
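Description:
pBW106 is a yeast expression plasmid built on the pRS416gal backbone, a shuttle vector that replicates in both Saccharomyces cerevisiae and E. coli. In yeast it is maintained through a CEN6/ARS element, which gives stable, low-copy centromeric propagation. Selection there relies on the URA3 auxotrophic marker, which can also be counterselected with 5-FOA. In bacteria it carries a high-copy ColE1/pUC-type origin and the β-lactamase gene for ampicillin resistance. An f1 origin and remnants of the pBluescript-derived lac/lacZα region, with flanking T3 and T7 promoters, remain from the parental vector. The short lacI, bom and rop fragments annotated in the feature table appear to be backbone remnants rather than functional parts.

The expression cassette places rat Aanat (aralkylamine, or serotonin, N-acetyltransferase) under the galactose-inducible, Gal4-regulated GAL1 promoter, followed by the CYC1 transcription terminator. This enzyme acetylates serotonin in the penultimate step of melatonin synthesis. The insert was cloned between EcoRI and HindIII sites and carries a C-terminal 3xFLAG epitope for detection; the feature table picks this tag up only as partial matches. The coding sequence has a deletion of Leu2, so the protein begins Met-Ser-Ile rather than with the wild-type N-terminus. The associated work concerns degradation of this circadian regulator by the N-end rule pathway. The construct therefore serves as an N-terminal variant for expressing rat AANAT in yeast, presumably to test how the identity of the N-terminal residues affects the protein's stability.
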