Addgene plasmid #111138: pBW106
Purpose: For the expression of rat AANAT with Met-Ser-Ile N-terminus in S. cerevisiae
Depositing lab: Alexander Varshavsky. Depositing organization: California Institute of Technology. Publication: Degradation of Serotonin N-Acetyltransferase, a Circadian Regulator, by the N-end Rule Pathway. Wadas B, Borjigin J, Huang Z, Oh JH, Hwang CS, Varshavsky A. J Biol Chem. 2016 Aug 12;291(33):17178-96. doi: 10.1074/jbc.M116.734640. Epub 2016 Jun 23. PubMed 27339900.
Backbone
  Vector backbone: pRS416gal
  Backbone manufacturer: Martin Funk
  Backbone size w/o insert (bp): 5584
  Vector type: Yeast Expression
  Selectable markers: URA3
Growth in bacteria
  Bacterial resistance: Ampicillin, 100 μg/mL
  Growth temperature: 37°C
  Growth strain: DH5alpha
  Copy number: High Copy
Gene/Insert
  Gene/Insert name: MSI-ratAANAT-3FLAG (Leu2 deletion) (alt names: Aanat; aralkylamine N-acetyltransferase)
  Species: R. norvegicus (rat)
  Mutation: Leu2 deletion
  Entrez Gene: Aanat (a.k.a. AA-NAT, Nat4)
  Promoter: Gal1
  Tag / fusion protein: 3x Flag (C terminal on insert)
  Cloning method: Restriction Enzyme; 5′ cloning site EcoRI (not destroyed); 3′ cloning site HindIII (not destroyed)
  Sequencing primers: 5′ M13R; 3′ M13F
Terms and licenses: Academic/Nonprofit Terms; Industry Terms: Not Available to Industry
How to cite: pBW106 was a gift from Alexander Varshavsky (Addgene plasmid # 111138 ; http://n2t.net/addgene:111138 ; RRID:Addgene_111138)
